Addgene plasmid #84160: pFGC5941-PacI-ath-STTM830_
Purpose: target miRNA830* for destruction in Arabidopsis thaliana
Depositing lab: Guiliang Tang. Depositing organization: Michigan Technological University. Publication: Construction of short tandem target mimic (STTM) to block the functions of plant and animal microRNAs. Tang G, Yan J, Gu Y, Qiao M, Fan R, Mao Y, Tang X. Methods. 2012 Oct;58(2):118-25. doi: 10.1016/j.ymeth.2012.10.006. Epub 2012 Oct 23. PubMed 23098881.
Backbone
  Vector backbone: pFGC5941-PacI
  Backbone manufacturer: Guiliang Tang (Addgene plasmid # 44182)
  Backbone size w/o insert (bp): 8608
  Vector type: Plant Expression
  Selectable markers: Basta
Growth in bacteria
  Bacterial resistance: Chloramphenicol and Kanamycin, 25 & 50 μg/mL
  Growth temperature: 37°C
  Growth strain: DH5alpha
  Copy number: High Copy
Gene/Insert
  Gene/Insert name: STTM830_
  Species: A. thaliana (mustard weed)
  Insert size (bp): 2846
  Promoter: 2x35S
  Cloning method: Restriction Enzyme; 5′ cloning site PacI (not destroyed); 3′ cloning site PacI (not destroyed)
  Sequencing primers: 5′ CACTATCCTTCGCAAGACCCTTCC; 3′ CAACACATGAGCGAAACCCTATAA
Terms and licenses: Academic/Nonprofit Terms; Industry Terms: Not Available to Industry
Depositor comments: The insert within this plasmid contains a 2x35S promoter, STTM, T35S and CmR.
How to cite: pFGC5941-PacI-ath-STTM830_ was a gift from Guiliang Tang (Addgene plasmid # 84160 ; http://n2t.net/addgene:84160 ; RRID:Addgene_84160)
