[The description below was written by a language model from this plasmid's Addgene catalogue record and pLannotate feature annotations shown in this document.]
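Description:
pFGC5941-PacI-ath-STTM830_ is a plant expression binary vector built on the pFGC5941-PacI backbone and designed to knock down the function of miR830* in Arabidopsis thaliana using the short tandem target mimic (STTM) approach. The backbone carries the pVS1 replication functions (RepA, oriV and the StaA stability protein), which support maintenance in Agrobacterium, together with a high-copy ColE1/pMB1-type origin and the pBR322 bom region for propagation in E. coli. A kanamycin resistance gene (aphA-3) lies outside the T-DNA. The plasmid is selected in bacteria with both kanamycin and chloramphenicol, the latter because the insert carries its own CmR marker.

Between the nopaline-type left and right T-DNA border repeats there are two functional units. Next to the left border, a bar gene encoding phosphinothricin acetyltransferase is flanked by the mannopine synthase promoter and terminator, giving Basta (glufosinate) selection of transformed plants. The roughly 2.8 kb insert, cloned as a PacI fragment with both sites retained, consists of a doubled CaMV 35S promoter, the STTM sequence, the CaMV 35S polyadenylation signal/terminator and a chloramphenicol acetyltransferase cassette, which allows insert-containing clones to be selected directly. The STTM itself is not annotated in the feature table but would fall in the short gap between the 35S promoter and the poly(A) signal. T7 and SP6 promoters and short ori-like fragments flanking the cassette appear to be remnants of an intermediate cloning vector, and an OCS terminator from the backbone sits downstream.

An STTM transcript typically comprises two non-cleavable miRNA binding sites joined by a short spacer. Strong constitutive expression sequesters the target small RNA and triggers its degradation, allowing loss-of-function analysis of miR830* in Arabidopsis.
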