Features (pLannotate 1.2.2; 29 found; start..end, strand, type, name):
    126..1199    +  CDS            pVS1 RepA: replication protein from the Pseudomonas plasmid pVS1 (Heeb et al., 2000)
   1265..1459    +  rep_origin     pVS1 oriV: origin of replication for the Pseudomonas plasmid pVS1 (Heeb et al., 2000)
   1662..1701    +  CDS            rop (fragment): Rop protein, which maintains plasmids at low copy number; rop
   1803..1943    +  misc_feature   bom: basis of mobility region from pBR322
   2129..2717    -  rep_origin     ori: high-copy-number ColE1/pMB1/pBR322/pUC origin of replication
   2804..3598    -  CDS            KanR: aminoglycoside phosphotransferase; aphA-3; confers resistance to kanamycin
   4023..4047    +  misc_feature   LB T-DNA repeat: left border repeat from nopaline C58 T-DNA
   4133..4385    -  terminator     MAS terminator: mannopine synthase terminator
   4398..4946    -  CDS            bar: PAT_STRHY - Experimental evidence at protein level: Swiss-Prot protein existence level 1. Inactivates phosphinothricin (PPT) by transfer of an acetyl group from acetyl CoA. Can also acetylate demethylphosphinothricin but not PTT or glutamate. This enzyme is an effector of phosphinothricin tripeptide (PTT or bialaphos) resistance. From Streptomyces hygroscopicus. Introduced by genetic manipulation and expressed in glufosinate-tolerant maize by Dekalb Genetics.
   4952..5332    -  promoter       MAS promoter: mannopine synthase promoter (Velten et al., 1984)
   5377..5401    +  rep_origin     ori (fragment): high-copy-number ColE1/pMB1/pBR322/pUC origin of replication
   5425..5449    +  rep_origin     ori (fragment): high-copy-number ColE1/pMB1/pBR322/pUC origin of replication
   5474..5515    -  rep_origin     ori (fragment): high-copy-number ColE1/pMB1/pBR322/pUC origin of replication
   5620..5638    +  promoter       T7 promoter: promoter for bacteriophage T7 RNA polymerase
   5707..5995    +  promoter       CaMV 35S promoter (fragment): strong constitutive promoter from cauliflower mosaic virus
   6046..6391    +  promoter       CaMV 35S promoter: strong constitutive promoter from cauliflower mosaic virus
   6343..6389    +  promoter       minimal CaMV 35S promoter: minimal 35S promoter from cauliflower mosaic virus
   6554..6730    +  polyA_signal   CaMV poly(A) signal: cauliflower mosaic virus polyadenylation signal
   7292..7310    -  promoter       SP6 promoter: promoter for bacteriophage SP6 RNA polymerase
   7375..8034    -  CDS            CmR: chloramphenicol acetyltransferase; cat; confers resistance to chloramphenicol
   8035..8071    -  promoter       cat promoter (fragment): promoter of the E. coli cat gene encoding chloramphenicol acetyltransferase
   8071..8099    -  promoter       tet promoter: E. coli promoter for tetracycline efflux protein gene
   8161..8329    -  rep_origin     ori (fragment): high-copy-number ColE1/pMB1/pBR322/pUC origin of replication
   8361..9068    +  terminator     OCS terminator: octopine synthase terminator
   9069..9089    +  misc_feature   MCS (fragment): pUC18/19 multiple cloning site
   9092..9246    +  CDS            lacZα (fragment): LacZα fragment of β-galactosidase; lacZ fragment
   9312..9336    +  misc_feature   RB T-DNA repeat: right border repeat from nopaline C58 T-DNA
   9676..10077   +  CDS            Y4CG_SINFN (fragment): Protein inferred from homology: Swiss-Prot protein existence level 3. From Sinorhizobium fredii (strain NBRC 101917 / NGR234).
  10637..11266   +  CDS            pVS1 StaA: stability protein from the Pseudomonas plasmid pVS1 (Heeb et al., 2000)
>Addgene plasmid #84160 | pFGC5941-PacI-ath-STTM830_ | addgene full sequence | sequence record 172574 | Addgene NGS Result
CAACCAGGCACCGACGCCGTGGAATGCCCCATGTGTGGAGGAACGGGCGGTTGGCCAGGCGTAAGCGGCT
GGGTTGCCTGCCGGCCCTGCAATGGCACTGGAACCCCCAAGCCCGAGGAATCGGCGTGAGCGGTCGCAAA
CCATCCGGCCCGGTACAAATCGGCGCGGCGCTGGGTGATGACCTGGTGGAGAAGTTGAAGGCCGCGCAGG
CCGCCCAGCGGCAACGCATCGAGGCAGAAGCACGCCCCGGTGAATCGTGGCAAGCGGCCGCTGATCGAAT
CCGCAAAGAATCCCGGCAACCGCCGGCAGCCGGTGCGCCGTCGATTAGGAAGCCGCCCAAGGGCGACGAG
CAACCAGATTTTTTCGTTCCGATGCTCTATGACGTGGGCACCCGCGATAGTCGCAGCATCATGGACGTGG
CCGTTTTCCGTCTGTCGAAGCGTGACCGACGAGCTGGCGAGGTGATCCGCTACGAGCTTCCAGACGGGCA
CGTAGAGGTTTCCGCAGGGCCGGCCGGCATGGCCAGTGTGTGGGATTACGACCTGGTACTGATGGCGGTT
TCCCATCTAACCGAATCCATGAACCGATACCGGGAAGGGAAGGGAGACAAGCCCGGCCGCGTGTTCCGTC
CACACGTTGCGGACGTACTCAAGTTCTGCCGGCGAGCCGATGGCGGAAAGCAGAAAGACGACCTGGTAGA
AACCTGCATTCGGTTAAACACCACGCACGTTGCCATGCAGCGTACGAAGAAGGCCAAGAACGGCCGCCTG
GTGACGGTATCCGAGGGTGAAGCCTTGATTAGCCGCTACAAGATCGTAAAGAGCGAAACCGGGCGGCCGG
AGTACATCGAGATCGAGCTAGCTGATTGGATGTACCGCGAGATCACAGAAGGCAAGAACCCGGACGTGCT
GACGGTTCACCCCGATTACTTTTTGATCGATCCCGGCATCGGCCGTTTTCTCTACCGCCTGGCACGCCGC
GCCGCAGGCAAGGCAGAAGCCAGATGGTTGTTCAAGACGATCTACGAACGCAGTGGCAGCGCCGGAGAGT
TCAAGAAGTTCTGTTTCACCGTGCGCAAGCTGATCGGGTCAAATGACCTGCCGGAGTACGATTTGAAGGA
GGAGGCGGGGCAGGCTGGCCCGATCCTAGTCATGCGCTACCGCAACCTGATCGAGGGCGAAGCATCCGCC
GGTTCCTAATGTACGGAGCAGATGCTAGGGCAAATTGCCCTAGCAGGGGAAAAAGGTCGAAAAGGTCTCT
TTCCTGTGGATAGCACGTACATTGGGAACCCAAAGCCGTACATTGGGAACCGGAACCCGTACATTGGGAA
CCCAAAGCCGTACATTGGGAACCGGTCACACATGTAAGTGACTGATATAAAAGAGAAAAAAGGCGATTTT
TCCGCCTAAAACTCTTTAAAACTTATTAAAACTCTTAAAACCCGCCTGGCCTGTGCATAACTGTCTGGCC
AGCGCACAGCCGAAGAGCTGCAAAAAGCGCCTACCCTTCGGTCGCTGCGCTCCCTACGCCCCGCCGCTTC
GCGTCGGCCTATCGCGGCCGCTGGCCGCTCAAAAATGGCTGGCCTACGGCCAGGCAATCTACCAGGGCGC
GGACAAGCCGCGCCGTCGCCACTCGACCGCCGGCGCCCACATCAAGGCACCCTGCCTCGCGCGTTTCGGT
GATGACGGTGAAAACCTCTGACACATGCAGCTCCCGGAGACGGTCACAGCTTGTCTGTAAGCGGATGCCG
GGAGCAGACAAGCCCGTCAGGGCGCGTCAGCGGGTGTTGGCGGGTGTCGGGGCGCAGCCATGACCCAGTC
ACGTAGCGATAGCGGAGTGTATACTGGCTTAACTATGCGGCATCAGAGCAGATTGTACTGAGAGTGCACC
ATATGCGGTGTGAAATACCGCACAGATGCGTAAGGAGAAAATACCGCATCAGGCGCTCTTCCGCTTCCTC
GCTCACTGACTCGCTGCGCTCGGTCGTTCGGCTGCGGCGAGCGGTATCAGCTCACTCAAAGGCGGTAATA
CGGTTATCCACAGAATCAGGGGATAACGCAGGAAAGAACATGTGAGCAAAAGGCCAGCAAAAGGCCAGGA
ACCGTAAAAAGGCCGCGTTGCTGGCGTTTTTCCATAGGCTCCGCCCCCCTGACGAGCATCACAAAAATCG
ACGCTCAAGTCAGAGGTGGCGAAACCCGACAGGACTATAAAGATACCAGGCGTTTCCCCCTGGAAGCTCC
CTCGTGCGCTCTCCTGTTCCGACCCTGCCGCTTACCGGATACCTGTCCGCCTTTCTCCCTTCGGGAAGCG
TGGCGCTTTCTCATAGCTCACGCTGTAGGTATCTCAGTTCGGTGTAGGTCGTTCGCTCCAAGCTGGGCTG
TGTGCACGAACCCCCCGTTCAGCCCGACCGCTGCGCCTTATCCGGTAACTATCGTCTTGAGTCCAACCCG
GTAAGACACGACTTATCGCCACTGGCAGCAGCCACTGGTAACAGGATTAGCAGAGCGAGGTATGTAGGCG
GTGCTACAGAGTTCTTGAAGTGGTGGCCTAACTACGGCTACACTAGAAGGACAGTATTTGGTATCTGCGC
TCTGCTGAAGCCAGTTACCTTCGGAAAAAGAGTTGGTAGCTCTTGATCCGGCAAACAAACCACCGCTGGT
AGCGGTGGTTTTTTTGTTTGCAAGCAGCAGATTACGCGCAGAAAAAAAGGATCTCAAGAAGATCCTTTGA
TCTTTTCTACGGGGTCTGACGCTCAGTGGAACGAAAACTCACGTTAAGGGATTTTGGTCATGCATTCTAG
GTACTAAAACAATTCATCCAGTAAAATATAATATTTTATTTTCTCCCAATCAGGCTTGATCCCCAGTAAG
TCAAAAAATAGCTCGACATACTGTTCTTCCCCGATATCCTCCCTGATCGACCGGACGCAGAAGGCAATGT
CATACCACTTGTCCGCCCTGCCGCTTCTCCCAAGATCAATAAAGCCACTTACTTTGCCATCTTTCACAAA
GATGTTGCTGTCTCCCAGGTCGCCGTGGGAAAAGACAAGTTCCTCTTCGGGCTTTTCCGTCTTTAAAAAA
TCATACAGCTCGCGCGGATCTTTAAATGGAGTGTCTTCTTCCCAGTTTTCGCAATCCACATCGGCCAGAT
CGTTATTCAGTAAGTAATCCAATTCGGCTAAGCGGCTGTCTAAGCTATTCGTATAGGGACAATCCGATAT
GTCGATGGAGTGAAAGAGCCTGATGCACTCCGCATACAGCTCGATAATCTTTTCAGGGCTTTGTTCATCT
TCATACTCTTCCGAGCAAAGGACGCCATCGGCCTCACTCATGAGCAGATTGCTCCAGCCATCATGCCGTT
CAAAGTGCAGGACCTTTGGAACAGGCAGCTTTCCTTCCAGCCATAGCATCATGTCCTTTTCCCGTTCCAC
ATCATAGGTGGTCCCTTTATACCGGCTGTCCGTCATTTTTAAATATAGGTTTTCATTTTCTCCCACCAGC
TTATATACCTTAGCAGGAGACATTCCTTCCGTATCTTTTACGCAGCGGTATTTTTCGATCAGTTTTTTCA
ATTCCGGTGATATTCTCATTTTAGCCATTTATTATTTCCTTCCTCTTTTCTACAGTATTTAAAGATACCC
CAAGAAGCTAATTATAACAAGACGAACTCCAATTCACTGTTCCTTGCATTCTAAAACCTTAAATACCAGA
AAACAGCTTTTTCAAAGTTGTTTTCAAAGTTGGCGTATAACATAGTATCGACGGAGCCGATTTTGAAACC
GCGGTGATCACAGGCAGCAACGCTCTGTCATCGTTACAATCAACATGCTACCCTCCGCGAGATCATCCGT
GTTTCAAACCCGGCAGCTTAGTTGCCGTTCTTCCGAATAGCATCGGTAACATGAGCAAAGTCTGCCGCCT
TACAACGGCTCTCCCGCTGACGCCGTCCCGGACTGATGGGCTGCCTGTATCGAGTGGTGATTTTGTGCCG
AGCTGCCGGTCGGGGAGCTGTTGGCTGGCTGGTGGCAGGATATATTGTGGTGTAAACAAATTGACGCTTA
GACAACTTAATAACACATTGCGGACGTTTTTAATGTACTGAATTAACGCCGAATTAATTCGAGCTCGGAT
CTGATAATTTATTTGAAAATTCATAAGAAAAGCAAACGTTACATGAATTGATGAAACAATACAAAGACAG
ATAAAGCCACGCACATTTAGGATATTGGCCGAGATTACTGAATATTGAGTAAGATCACGGAATTTCTGAC
AGGAGCATGTCTTCAATTCAGCCCAAATGGCAGTTGAAATACTCAAACCGCCCCATATGCAGGAGCGGAT
CATTCATTGTTTGTTTGGTTGCCTTTGCCAACATGGGAGTCCAAGATTCTGCAGTCAAATCTCGGTGACG
GGCAGGACCGGACGGGGCGGTACCGGCAGGCTGAAGTCCAGCTGCCAGAAACCCACGTCATGCCAGTTCC
CGTGCTTGAAGCCGGCCGCCCGCAGCATGCCGCGGGGGGCATATCCGAGCGCCTCGTGCATGCGCACGCT
CGGGTCGTTGGGCAGCCCGATGACAGCGACCACGCTCTTGAAGCCCTGTGCCTCCAGGGACTTCAGCAGG
TGGGTGTAGAGCGTGGAGCCCAGTCCCGTCCGCTGGTGGCGGGGGGAGACGTACACGGTCGACTCGGCCG
TCCAGTCGTAGGCGTTGCGTGCCTTCCAGGGGCCCGCGTAGGCGATGCCGGCGACCTCGCCGTCCACCTC
GGCGACGAGCCAGGGATAGCGCTCCCGCAGACGGACGAGGTCGTCCGTCCACTCCTGCGGTTCCTGCGGC
TCGGTACGGAAGTTGACCGTGCTTGTCTCGATGTAGTGGTTGACGATGGTGCAGACCGCCGGCATGTCCG
CCTCGGTGGCACGGCGGATGTCGGCCGGGCGTCGTTCTGGGCTCATCGATTCGATTTGGTGTATCGAGAT
TGGTTATGAAATTCAGATGCTAGTGTAATGTATTGGTAATTTGGGAAGATATAATAGGAAGCAAGGCTAT
TTATCCATTTCTGAAAAGGCGAAATGGCGTCACCGCGAGCGTCACGCGCATTCCGTTCTTGCTGTAAAGC
GTTGTTTGGTACACTTTTGACTAGCGAGGCTTGGCGTGTCAGCGTATCTATTCAAAAGTCGTTAATGGCT
GCGGATCAAGAAAAAGTTGGAATAGAAACAGAATACCCGCGAAATTCAGGCCCGGTTGCCATGTCCTACA
CGCCGAAATAAACGACCAAATTAGTAGAAAAATAAAAACTGACTCGGATACTTACGTCACGTCTTGCGCA
CTGATTTGAAAAATCTCAGAATTCATGGATCCTAGGTGAGTCTAGAGAGTTAATTAAGAAAGGCGGACAG
GTATCCCGTAATCTGCTGCTTGCAAACTTAATTAAGAAAGGCGGACAGGTATCCGGTAATCTGCTGCTTG
CAAACTTAATTAAGTTTGCAAGCAGCAGATTACGCGCAGAAAAAAAGGATCTCAAGGAGATCCTTTGGAT
CACAAAAAGAAAGCCCGCTCATTAGGCGGGTTAAATTCCCGGGTACTGCAGCCGATTCATTAATGCAGGT
TAACCTGGCTTATCGAAATTAATACGACTCACTATAGGGAGACCGGCAGATCTGACCCCTACTCCAAAAA
TGTCAAAGATACAGTCTCAGAAGACCAAAGGGCTATTGAGACTTTTCAACAAAGGGTAATTTCGGGAAAC
CTCCTCGGATTCCATTGCCCAGCTATCTGTCACTTCATCGAAAGGACAGTGGAAAAGGAAGGTGGCTCCT
ACAAATGCCATCATTGCGATAAAGGAAAGGCTATCATTCAAGATGCCTCTGCCGACAGTGGTCCCAAAGA
TGGACCCCCACCCACGAGGAGCATCGTGGGAAAAGAAGACGTTCCAACCACGTCTTCAAAGCAAGTGGAT
TGATGTGACATCTCCACTGACGTAAGGGATGACGCACAATCCCACCCCTACTCCAAAAATGTCAAAGATA
CTGTCTCAGAAGACCAAAGGGCTATTGAGACTTTTCAACAAAGGGTAATTTCGGGAAACCTCCTCGGATT
CCATTGCCCAGCTATCTGTCACCTCATCGAAAGGACAGTAGAAAAGGAAGGTGGCTCCTACAAATGCCAT
CATTGCGATGAAGGAAAGGCTATCATTCAAGATGCCTCTGCCGACAGTGGTCCCAAAGATGGACCCCCAC
CCACGAGGAGCATCGTGGAAAAAGAAGACGTTCCAACCACGTCTTCAAAGCAAGTGGATTGATGTGACAT
CTCCACTGACATAAGGGATGACGCACAACCCCACTATCCTTCGCAAGACCCTTCCTCTATATAAGGAAGT
TCATTTCATTTGGAGAGGACAGCCCAAGCTTAACCTAAACTATCTATTGGAGAAGAGTTGTTGTTGTTAT
GGTCTAATTTAAATATGGTCTAAAGAAGAAGAATAACCTAAACTATCTATTGGAGAAGAGAATTCGGTAC
GCTGAAATCACCAGTCTCTCTCTACAAATCTATCTCTCTCTATTTTCTCCATAAATAATGTGTGAGTAGT
TTCCCGATAAGGGAAATTAGGGTTCTTATAGGGTTTCGCTCATGTGTTGAGCATATAAGAAACCCTTAGT
ATGTATTTGTATTTGTAAAATACTTCTATCAATAAAATTTCTAATTCCTAAAACCAAAATCCAGTACTAA
AATCCAGATCTCCTAAAGTCCCTATAGATCTTTGTCGTGAATATAAACCAGACACGAGACGACTAGACCT
GGAGCCCAGACGCCGTTCGAAGCTGGAAGTACCGCTTAGGCAGGAGGCCGTTAGGGAAAAGATGCTAAGG
CAGGGTTGGTTACGTTGACTCCCCCGTAGGTTTGGTTTAAATATGATGAAGTGGACGGAAGGAAGGAGGA
AGACAAGGAAGGATAAGGTTGCAGGCCCTGTGCAAGGTAAGAAGATGGAAATTTGATAGAGGTACGCTAC
TATACTTATACTATACGCTAAGGGAATGATTGTATTTATACCCTATACCCCCTAATAACCCCTTATCAAT
TTAAGAAATAATCCGCATAAGCCCCCGCTTAAAAATTGGTATCAGAGCCATGAATAGGTCTATGACCAAA
ACTCAAGAGGATAAAACCTCACCAAAATACGAAAGAGTCCTTAACTCTAAAGATAAAAGATCTTTCAAGA
TCAAAACTAGTTCCCCCACACCGGTGACGGGGACCGCATGCGACCTCTAGACCATCACATTGGAGCTTCA
GCTGCTCGAGTTCTATAGTGTCACCTAAATCGTATGTGTATGATACATAAGGTTATGTATTAATTGTAGC
CGCGTTCTTACGTCGACGTACCAATTACGCCCCGCCCTGTCACTCATCGCAGTACTGTTGTAATTCATTA
AGCATTCTGCCGACATGGAAGCCATCACAAACGGCATGATGAACCTGAATCGCCAGCGGCATCAGCACCT
TGTCGCCTTGCGTATAATATTTGCCCATGGTGAAAACGGGGGCGAAGAAGTTGTCCATATTGGCCACGTT
TAAATCAAAACTGGTGAAACTCACCCAGGGATTGGCTGAGACGAAAAACATATTCTCAATAAACCCTTTA
GGGAAATAGGCCAGGTTTTCACCGTAACACGCCACATCTTGCGAATATATGTGTAGAAACCGCCGGAAAT
CGTCGTGGTATTCACTCCAGAGCGATGAAAACGTTTCAGTTTGCTCATGGAAAACGGTGTAACAAGGGTG
AACACTATCCCATATTACCAGCTCACCGTCTTTCATTGCCATACGGAACTCCGGATGAGCATTCATCAGG
CGGGCAAGAATGTGAATAAAGGCCGGATAAAACTTGTGCTTATTTTTCTTTACGGTCTTTAAAAAGGCCG
TAATATCCAGCTGAACGGTCTGGTTATAGGTACATTGAGCAACTGACTGAAATGCCTCAAAATGTTCTTT
ACGATGCCATTGGGATATATCAACGGTGGTATATCCAGTGATTTCTTTCTCCATTTTAGCTTCCTTAGCT
CCTGAAAATCTCGATAACTCATTAAAGCTTATCGATGATAAGCTGTCAAACATGAGAATTTAGCCCGCCT
AATGAGCGGGCTTTTTGTTGTGATCCGCGTTGCTGGCGTTTTTCCATAGGCTCCGCCCCCCTGACGAGCA
TCACAAAAATAGACGCTCAAGTCAGAGGTGGCGAAACCCGACAGGACTATAAAGATACCAGGCGTTTCCC
CCCTGGAAGCTCCCTCGTGCGCTCTCCTGTTCCGACCCTGCCGCTTACCGGATACCTGTCCGCCTTTCTT
AATTAAGACCCGGGACTAGTCCCTAGAGTCCTGCTTTAATGAGATATGCGAGACGCCTATGATCGCATGA
TATTTGCTTTCAATTCTGTTGTGCACGTTGTAAAAAACCTGAGCATGTGTAGCTCAGATCCTTACCGCCG
GTTTCGGTTCATTCTAATGAATATATCACCCGTTACTATCGTATTTTTATGAATAATATTCTCCGTTCAA
TTTACTGATTGTACCCTACTACTTATATGTACAATATTAAAATGAAAACAATATATTGTGCTGAATAGGT
TTATAGCGACATCTATGATAGAGCGCCACAATAACAAACAATTGCGTTTTATTATTACAAATCCAATTTT
AAAAAAAGCGGCAGAACCGGTCAAACCTAAAAGACTGATTACATAAATCTTATTCAAATTTCAAAAGTGC
CCCAGGGGCTAGTATCTACGACACACCGAGCGGCGAACTAATAACGCTCACTGAAGGGAACTCCGGTTCC
CCGCCGGCGCGCATGGGTGAGATTCCTTGAAGTTGAGTATTGGCCGTCCGCTCTACCGAAAGTTACGGGC
ACCATTCAACCCGGTCCAGCACGGCGGCCGGGTAACCGACTTGCTGCCCCGAGAATTATGCAGCATTTTT
TTGGTGTATGTGGGCCCCAAATGAAGTGCAGGTCAAACCTTGACAGTGACGACAAATCGTTGGGCGGGTC
CAGGGCGAATTTTGCGACAACATGTCGAGGCTCAGCAGGACCTGCAGGCATGCAAGCTTGGCACTGGCCG
TCGTTTTACAACGTCGTGACTGGGAAAACCCTGGCGTTACCCAACTTAATCGCCTTGCAGCACATCCCCC
TTTCGCCAGCTGGCGTAATAGCGAAGAGGCCCGCACCGATCGCCCTTCCCAACAGTTGCGCAGCCTGAAT
GGCGAATGCTAGAGCAGCTTGAGCTTGGATCAGATTGTCGTTTCCCGCCTTCAGTTTAAACTATCAGTGT
TTGACAGGATATATTGGCGGGTAAACCTAAGAGAAAAGAGCGTTTATTAGAATAATCGGATATTTAAAAG
GGCGTGAAAAGGTTTATCCGTTCGTCCATTTGTATGTGCATGCCAACCACAGGGTTCCCCTCGGGATCAA
AGTACTTTGATCCAACCCCTCCGCTGCTATAGTGCAGTCGGCTTCTGACGTTCAGTGCAGCCGTCTTCTG
AAAACGACATGTCGCACAAGTCCTAAGTTACGCGACAGGCTGCCGCCCTGCCCTTTTCCTGGCGTTTTCT
TGTCGCGTGTTTTAGTCGCATAAAGTAGAATACTTGCGACTAGAACCGGAGACATTACGCCATGAACAAG
AGCGCCGCCGCTGGCCTGCTGGGCTATGCCCGCGTCAGCACCGACGACCAGGACTTGACCAACCAACGGG
CCGAACTGCACGCGGCCGGCTGCACCAAGCTGTTTTCCGAGAAGATCACCGGCACCAGGCGCGACCGCCC
GGAGCTGGCCAGGATGCTTGACCACCTACGCCCTGGCGACGTTGTGACAGTGACCAGGCTAGACCGCCTG
GCCCGCAGCACCCGCGACCTACTGGACATTGCCGAGCGCATCCAGGAGGCCGGCGCGGGCCTGCGTAGCC
TGGCAGAGCCGTGGGCCGACACCACCACGCCGGCCGGCCGCATGGTGTTGACCGTGTTCGCCGGCATTGC
CGAGTTCGAGCGTTCCCTAATCATCGACCGCACCCGGAGCGGGCGCGAGGCCGCCAAGGCCCGAGGCGTG
AAGTTTGGCCCCCGCCCTACCCTCACCCCGGCACAGATCGCGCACGCCCGCGAGCTGATCGACCAGGAAG
GCCGCACCGTGAAAGAGGCGGCTGCACTGCTTGGCGTGCATCGCTCGACCCTGTACCGCGCACTTGAGCG
CAGCGAGGAAGTGACGCCCACCGAGGCCAGGCGGCGCGGTGCCTTCCGTGAGGACGCATTGACCGAGGCC
GACGCCCTGGCGGCCGCCGAGAATGAACGCCAAGAGGAACAAGCATGAAACCGCACCAGGACGGCCAGGA
CGAACCGTTTTTCATTACCGAAGAGATCGAGGCGGAGATGATCGCGGCCGGGTACGTGTTCGAGCCGCCC
GCGCACGTCTCAACCGTGCGGCTGCATGAAATCCTGGCCGGTTTGTCTGATGCCAAGCTGGCGGCCTGGC
CGGCCAGCTTGGCCGCTGAAGAAACCGAGCGCCGCCGTCTAAAAAGGTGATGTGTATTTGAGTAAAACAG
CTTGCGTCATGCGGTCGCTGCGTATATGATGCGATGAGTAAATAAACAAATACGCAAGGGGAACGCATGA
AGGTTATCGCTGTACTTAACCAGAAAGGCGGGTCAGGCAAGACGACCATCGCAACCCATCTAGCCCGCGC
CCTGCAACTCGCCGGGGCCGATGTTCTGTTAGTCGATTCCGATCCCCAGGGCAGTGCCCGCGATTGGGCG
GCCGTGCGGGAAGATCAACCGCTAACCGTTGTCGGCATCGACCGCCCGACGATTGACCGCGACGTGAAGG
CCATCGGCCGGCGCGACTTCGTAGTGATCGACGGAGCGCCCCAGGCGGCGGACTTGGCTGTGTCCGCGAT
CAAGGCAGCCGACTTCGTGCTGATTCCGGTGCAGCCAAGCCCTTACGACATATGGGCCACCGCCGACCTG
GTGGAGCTGGTTAAGCAGCGCATTGAGGTCACGGATGGAAGGCTACAAGCGGCCTTTGTCGTGTCGCGGG
CGATCAAAGGCACGCGCATCGGCGGTGAGGTTGCCGAGGCGCTGGCCGGGTACGAGCTGCCCATTCTTGA
GTCCCGTATCACGCAGCGCGTGAGCTACCCAGGCACTGCCGCCGCCGGCACAACCGTTCTTGAATCAGAA
CCCGAGGGCGACGCTGCCCGCGAGGTCCAGGCGCTGGCCGCTGAAATTAAATCAAAACTCATTTGAGTTA
ATGAGGTAAAGAGAAAATGAGCAAAAGCACAAACACGCTAAGTGCCGGCCGTCCGAGCGCACGCAGCAGC
AAGGCTGCAACGTTGGCCAGCCTGGCAGACACGCCAGCCATGAAGCGGGTCAACTTTCAGTTGCCGGCGG
AGGATCACACCAAGCTGAAGATGTACGCGGTACGCCAAGGCAAGACCATTACCGAGCTGCTATCTGAATA
CATCGCGCAGCTACCAGAGTAAATGAGCAAATGAATAAATGAGTAGATGAATTTTAGCGGCTAAAGGAGG
CGGCATGGAAAATCAAGAA
