>Addgene plasmid #84160 | pFGC5941-PacI-ath-STTM830_ | depositor partial sequence | sequence record 160716 | STTM
AACCTAAACTATCTATTGGAGAAGAGTTGTTGTTGTTATGGTCTAATTTAAATATGGTCTAAAGAAGAAG
AATAACCTAAACTATCTATTGGAGAAGA
