>Addgene plasmid #84160 | pFGC5941-PacI-ath-STTM830_ | addgene partial sequence | sequence record 167833 | M13-F20 5'-TGTAAAACGACGGCCAGT-3'
CTCGACATGTTGTCGCAAAATTCGCCCTGGACCCGCCCAACGATTTGTCGTCACTGTCAAGGTTTGACCT
GCACTTCATTTGGGGCCCACATACACCAAAAAAATGCTGCATAATTCTCGGGGCAGCAAGTCGGTTACCC
GGCCGCCGTGCTGGACCGGGTTGAATGGTGCCCGTAACTTTCGGTAGAGCGGACGGCCAATACTCAACTT
CAAGGAATCTCACCCATGCGCGCCGGCGGGGAACCGGAGTTCCCTTCAGTGAGCGTTATTAGTTCGCCGC
TCGGTGTGTCGTAGATACTAGCCCCTGGGGCACTTTTGAAATTTGAATAAGATTTATGTAATCAGTCTTT
TAGGTTTGACCGGTTCTGCCGCTTTTTTTAAAATTGGATTTGTAATAATAAAACGCAATTGTTTGTTATT
GTGGCGCTCTATCATAGATGTCGCTATAAACCTATTCAGCACAATATATTGTTTTCATTTTAATATTGTA
CATATAAGTAGTAGGGTACAATCAGTAAATTGAACGGAGAATATTATTCATAAAAATACGATAGTAACGG
GTGATATATTCATTAGAATGAACCGAAACCGGCGGTAAGGATCTGAGCTACACATGCTCAGGTTTTTTAC
AACGTGCACAACAGAATTGAAAGCAAATATCATGCGATCATAGGCGTCTCGCATATCTCATTAAAGCAGG
ACTCTAGGGACTAGTCCCGGGTCTTAATTAAGAAAGGCGGACAGGTATCCGGTAAGCGGC
